Addgene plasmid #248359: pANC98c(3xFLAG-NES-FRB-(G4S)4-cTEV(219)-IRES-EBFP)
Purpose: Lentiviral vector that can express FRB along with a truncated C terminal split TEV. Expressed off of CMV tet ON promoter with EBFP marker
Depositing lab: Arnab Mukherjee. Depositing organization: University of California, Santa Barbara. Publication: A programmable genetic platform for engineering noninvasive biosensors. Chacko AN, Dhanabalan KM, Wan J, Chien R, Anderson NT, Xu B, Pham K, Tiwari R, Mukherjee A. Sci Adv. 2026 Jan 16;12(3):eaec1211. doi: 10.1126/sciadv.aec1211. Epub 2026 Jan 14. PubMed 41533785.
Backbone
  Vector backbone: pLenti
  Vector type: Lentiviral
Growth in bacteria
  Bacterial resistance: Ampicillin, 100 μg/mL
  Growth temperature: 37°C
  Growth strain: NEB Stable
  Copy number: Low Copy
Gene/Insert
  Gene/Insert name: 3xFLAG-NES-FRB-(G4S)4x-cTEV(219)
  Species: Synthetic
  Promoter: tight TRE
  Cloning method: Gibson Cloning
Terms and licenses: Academic/Nonprofit Terms; Industry Terms: Not Available to Industry
Depositor comments: Dimerizes with FKBP-nTEV construct in presence of rapamycin, Addgene Plasmid # 248358.
How to cite: pANC98c(3xFLAG-NES-FRB-(G4S)4-cTEV(219)-IRES-EBFP) was a gift from Arnab Mukherjee (Addgene plasmid # 248359 ; http://n2t.net/addgene:248359 ; RRID:Addgene_248359)
