[The description below was written by a language model from this plasmid's Addgene catalogue record and pLannotate feature annotations shown in this document.]
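Description:
pANC98c(3xFLAG-NES-FRB-(G4S)4-cTEV(219)-IRES-EBFP) is a third-generation-style, self-inactivating lentiviral transfer vector on a pLenti backbone, about 10.1 kb. It is propagated in E. coli under ampicillin selection (AmpR). The feature table annotates a ColE1/pUC-type origin, although the catalogue lists the plasmid as low copy and recommends a recombination-tolerant strain, as is usual for LTR-containing plasmids. An f1 ori, an SV40 ori and lac/lacZα remnants are also carried over from the backbone. The viral genome is transcribed from an RSV promoter fused to a truncated HIV-1 5' LTR. It contains the Ψ packaging signal, a gag fragment, the RRE for Rev-dependent export, the cPPT/CTS, a WPRE to enhance transcript expression, and a ΔU3 3' LTR followed by an SV40 poly(A) signal.

The payload is driven by a tight TRE promoter (seven tet operators upstream of a minimal CMV promoter), so expression depends on a Tet-On transactivator and doxycycline; no transactivator is annotated on this plasmid. The synthetic open reading frame, flanked by attB1/attB2 sites, encodes a 3xFLAG epitope tag, a nuclear export signal, and the FRB rapamycin-binding domain. FRB is joined through a (G4S)4 flexible linker to a truncated C-terminal fragment of split TEV protease. The annotation tool matched the FRB segment to the T2098L FRB* variant, but the record does not otherwise state which variant is present. An EMCV IRES then allows co-translation of EBFP2 as a blue fluorescent marker of expressing cells. A separate PGK promoter drives NeoR for G418 selection of transduced cells.

According to the depositor, rapamycin dimerizes this protein with a companion FKBP-nTEV construct. This should reconstitute TEV protease activity, and the system was built for a genetically encoded biosensor platform.
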