Features (pLannotate 1.2.2; 35 found; start..end, strand, type, name):
      1..589     +  rep_origin     ori: high-copy-number ColE1/pMB1/pBR322/pUC origin of replication
    772..864     +  CDS            lacI (fragment): lac repressor; lacI; The lac repressor binds to the lac operator to inhibit transcription in E. coli. This inhibition can be relieved by adding lactose or isopropyl-β-D-thiogalactopyranoside (IPTG).
    877..898     +  protein_bind   CAP binding site: CAP binding activates transcription in the presence of cAMP. E. coli catabolite activator protein
    913..943     +  promoter       lac promoter: promoter for the E. coli lac operon
    951..967     +  protein_bind   lac operator: The lac repressor binds to the lac operator to inhibit transcription in E. coli. This inhibition can be relieved by adding lactose or isopropyl-β-D-thiogalactopyranoside (IPTG). lac repressor encoded by lacI
   1012..1030    +  promoter       T3 promoter: promoter for bacteriophage T3 RNA polymerase
   1058..1284    +  promoter       RSV promoter: Rous sarcoma virus enhancer/promoter
   1285..1465    +  LTR            5' LTR (truncated): truncated 5' long terminal repeat (LTR) from HIV-1
   1512..1637    +  misc_feature   HIV-1 Ψ: packaging signal of human immunodeficiency virus type 1
   1621..1984    +  CDS            HIV-1 gag (fragment): gag protein from human immunodeficiency virus 1; gag
   2130..2363    +  misc_feature   RRE: The Rev response element (RRE) of HIV-1 allows for Rev-dependent mRNA export from the nucleus to the cytoplasm.
   2740..2840    +  CDS            Rev (fragment): human immunodeficiency virus 1 (HIV-1) Rev protein; rev; enhances nuclear export of unspliced and incompletely spliced viral mRNAs
   2859..2976    +  misc_feature   cPPT/CTS: central polypurine tract and central termination sequence of HIV-1
   2998..3312    +  promoter       tight TRE promoter: Tet-responsive promoter PTight, consisting of seven tet operator sequences followed by the minimal CMV promoter
   3317..3343    +  misc_feature   MCS (fragment): pUC18/19 multiple cloning site
   3390..3414    +  protein_bind   attB1: mutant version of attB; recombination site for the Gateway® BP reaction BP Clonase™
   3443..3495    +  misc_feature   MCS: multiple cloning site
   3659..3926    +  CDS            FRB* (fragment): T2098L mutant of FKBP-rapamycin binding domain of human FRAP binds synthetic ligands such as AP21967
   3990..4289    +  CDS            TEV protease (fragment): tobacco etch virus protease (Kapust et al., 2001)
   4404..4866    +  misc_feature   IRES: internal ribosome entry site (IRES) of the encephalomyocarditis virus (EMCV)
   4880..5599    +  CDS            EBFP2: enhanced blue variant of GFP (Ai et al., 2007) mammalian codon-optimized
   5624..5648    -  protein_bind   attB2: mutant version of attB; recombination site for the Gateway® BP reaction BP Clonase™
   5679..6267    +  misc_feature   WPRE: woodchuck hepatitis virus posttranscriptional regulatory element
   6310..6656    +  promoter       PGK promoter (fragment): mouse phosphoglycerate kinase 1 promoter
   6649..6774    +  promoter       PGK promoter (fragment): mouse phosphoglycerate kinase 1 promoter
   6788..7591    +  CDS            NeoR/KanR: aminoglycoside phosphotransferase from Tn5; aph(3')-II (or nptII); confers resistance to neomycin, kanamycin, and G418 (Geneticin®)
   7612..7680    +  CDS            nef (fragment): NEF_HV1Z2 - Experimental evidence at protein level: Swiss-Prot protein existence level 1. Extracellular Nef protein targets CD4(+) T-lymphocytes for apoptosis by interacting with CXCR4 surface receptors. From Human immunodeficiency virus type 1 group M subtype D (isolate Z2/CDC-Z34) (HIV-1).
   7694..7914    +  LTR            3' LTR (ΔU3) (fragment): self-inactivating 3' long terminal repeat (LTR) from HIV-1
   7986..8107    +  polyA_signal   SV40 poly(A) signal: SV40 polyadenylation signal
   8147..8282    +  rep_origin     SV40 ori: SV40 origin of replication
   8303..8321    -  promoter       T7 promoter: promoter for bacteriophage T7 RNA polymerase
   8329..8484    +  CDS            lacZα (fragment): LacZα fragment of β-galactosidase; lacZ fragment
   8489..8917    +  rep_origin     f1 ori (sequence partly withheld): f1 bacteriophage origin of replication; arrow indicates direction of (+) strand synthesis
   8970..9074    +  promoter       AmpR promoter: bla
   9075..9935    +  CDS            AmpR: β-lactamase; bla; confers resistance to ampicillin, carbenicillin, and related antibiotics
>Addgene plasmid #248359 | pANC98c(3xFLAG-NES-FRB-(G4S)4-cTEV(219)-IRES-EBFP) | addgene full sequence | sequence record 498706 | Addgene NGS Result
TTGAGATCCTTTTTTTCTGCGCGTAATCTGCTGCTTGCAAACAAAAAAACCACCGCTACCAGCGGTGGTT
TGTTTGCCGGATCAAGAGCTACCAACTCTTTTTCCGAAGGTAACTGGCTTCAGCAGAGCGCAGATACCAA
ATACTGTTCTTCTAGTGTAGCCGTAGTTAGGCCACCACTTCAAGAACTCTGTAGCACCGCCTACATACCT
CGCTCTGCTAATCCTGTTACCAGTGGCTGCTGCCAGTGGCGATAAGTCGTGTCTTACCGGGTTGGACTCA
AGACGATAGTTACCGGATAAGGCGCAGCGGTCGGGCTGAACGGGGGGTTCGTGCACACAGCCCAGCTTGG
AGCGAACGACCTACACCGAACTGAGATACCTACAGCGTGAGCTATGAGAAAGCGCCACGCTTCCCGAAGG
GAGAAAGGCGGACAGGTATCCGGTAAGCGGCAGGGTCGGAACAGGAGAGCGCACGAGGGAGCTTCCAGGG
GGAAACGCCTGGTATCTTTATAGTCCTGTCGGGTTTCGCCACCTCTGACTTGAGCGTCGATTTTTGTGAT
GCTCGTCAGGGGGGCGGAGCCTATGGAAAAACGCCAGCAACGCGGCCTTTTTACGGTTCCTGGCCTTTTG
CTGGCCTTTTGCTCACATGTTCTTTCCTGCGTTATCCCCTGATTCTGTGGATAACCGTATTACCGCCTTT
GAGTGAGCTGATACCGCTCGCCGCAGCCGAACGACCGAGCGCAGCGAGTCAGTGAGCGAGGAAGCGGAAG
AGCGCCCAATACGCAAACCGCCTCTCCCCGCGCGTTGGCCGATTCATTAATGCAGCTGGCACGACAGGTT
TCCCGACTGGAAAGCGGGCAGTGAGCGCAACGCAATTAATGTGAGTTAGCTCACTCATTAGGCACCCCAG
GCTTTACACTTTATGCTTCCGGCTCGTATGTTGTGTGGAATTGTGAGCGGATAACAATTTCACACAGGAA
ACAGCTATGACCATGATTACGCCAAGCGCGCAATTAACCCTCACTAAAGGGAACAAAAGCTGGAGCTGCA
AGCTTAATGTAGTCTTATGCAATACTCTTGTAGTCTTGCAACATGGTAACGATGAGTTAGCAACATGCCT
TACAAGGAGAGAAAAAGCACCGTGCATGCCGATTGGTGGAAGTAAGGTGGTACGATCGTGCCTTATTAGG
AAGGCAACAGACGGGTCTGACATGGATTGGACGAACCACTGAATTGCCGCATTGCAGAGATATTGTATTT
AAGTGCCTAGCTCGATACATAAACGGGTCTCTCTGGTTAGACCAGATCTGAGCCTGGGAGCTCTCTGGCT
AACTAGGGAACCCACTGCTTAAGCCTCAATAAAGCTTGCCTTGAGTGCTTCAAGTAGTGTGTGCCCGTCT
GTTGTGTGACTCTGGTAACTAGAGATCCCTCAGACCCTTTTAGTCAGTGTGGAAAATCTCTAGCAGTGGC
GCCCGAACAGGGACTTGAAAGCGAAAGGGAAACCAGAGGAGCTCTCTCGACGCAGGACTCGGCTTGCTGA
AGCGCGCACGGCAAGAGGCGAGGGGCGGCGACTGGTGAGTACGCCAAAAATTTTGACTAGCGGAGGCTAG
AAGGAGAGAGATGGGTGCGAGAGCGTCAGTATTAAGCGGGGGAGAATTAGATCGCGATGGGAAAAAATTC
GGTTAAGGCCAGGGGGAAAGAAAAAATATAAATTAAAACATATAGTATGGGCAAGCAGGGAGCTAGAACG
ATTCGCAGTTAATCCTGGCCTGTTAGAAACATCAGAAGGCTGTAGACAAATACTGGGACAGCTACAACCA
TCCCTTCAGACAGGATCAGAAGAACTTAGATCATTATATAATACAGTAGCAACCCTCTATTGTGTGCATC
AAAGGATAGAGATAAAAGACACCAAGGAAGCTTTAGACAAGATAGAGGAAGAGCAAAACAAAAGTAAGAC
CACCGCACAGCAAGCGGCCGCTGATCTTCAGACCTGGAGGAGGAGATATGAGGGACAATTGGAGAAGTGA
ATTATATAAATATAAAGTAGTAAAAATTGAACCATTAGGAGTAGCACCCACCAAGGCAAAGAGAAGAGTG
GTGCAGAGAGAAAAAAGAGCAGTGGGAATAGGAGCTTTGTTCCTTGGGTTCTTGGGAGCAGCAGGAAGCA
CTATGGGCGCAGCGTCAATGACGCTGACGGTACAGGCCAGACAATTATTGTCTGGTATAGTGCAGCAGCA
GAACAATTTGCTGAGGGCTATTGAGGCGCAACAGCATCTGTTGCAACTCACAGTCTGGGGCATCAAGCAG
CTCCAGGCAAGAATCCTGGCTGTGGAAAGATACCTAAAGGATCAACAGCTCCTGGGGATTTGGGGTTGCT
CTGGAAAACTCATTTGCACCACTGCTGTGCCTTGGAATGCTAGTTGGAGTAATAAATCTCTGGAACAGAT
TTGGAATCACACGACCTGGATGGAGTGGGACAGAGAAATTAACAATTACACAAGCTTAATACACTCCTTA
ATTGAAGAATCGCAAAACCAGCAAGAAAAGAATGAACAAGAATTATTGGAATTAGATAAATGGGCAAGTT
TGTGGAATTGGTTTAACATAACAAATTGGCTGTGGTATATAAAATTATTCATAATGATAGTAGGAGGCTT
GGTAGGTTTAAGAATAGTTTTTGCTGTACTTTCTATAGTGAATAGAGTTAGGCAGGGATATTCACCATTA
TCGTTTCAGACCCACCTCCCAACCCCGAGGGGACCCGACAGGCCCGAAGGAATAGAAGAAGAAGGTGGAG
AGAGAGACAGAGACAGATCCATTCGATTAGTGAACGGATCTCGACGGTATCGGTTAACTTTTAAAAGAAA
AGGGGGGATTGGGGGGTACAGTGCAGGGGAAAGAATAGTAGACATAATAGCAACAGACATACAAACTAAA
GAATTACAAAAACAAATTACAAAAATTCAAAATTTTATCGATCACGAGACTAGCCTCGAGTTTACTCCCT
ATCAGTGATAGAGAACGTATGTCGAGTTTACTCCCTATCAGTGATAGAGAACGATGTCGAGTTTACTCCC
TATCAGTGATAGAGAACGTATGTCGAGTTTACTCCCTATCAGTGATAGAGAACGTATGTCGAGTTTACTC
CCTATCAGTGATAGAGAACGTATGTCGAGTTTATCCCTATCAGTGATAGAGAACGTATGTCGAGTTTACT
CCCTATCAGTGATAGAGAACGTATGTCGAGGTAGGCGTGTACGGTGGGAGGCCTATATAAGCAGAGCTCG
TTTAGTGAACCGTCAGATCGCCTGGAGAATTCGAGCTCGGTACCCGGGGATCCACCGGTTCGTCGACTAG
TCCAGTGTGGTGGAATTCTGCAGATATCAACAAGTTTGTACAAAAAAGCAGGCTTTAAAGGAACCAATTC
AGTCGACTGGATCTCGAGCTCAAGCTTCGAATTCTGCAGTCGACGGTACCGCGGGCCCGGGATCCACCGG
TCGCCACCGAGCTCGGATCCAGTACCCTTCACCATGGACTACAAAGACCACGACGGCGATTACAAGGATC
ATGACATCGATTACAAAGACGATGACGATAAGATGGAAGAGCTGAGCCAGGCTCTGGCCAGCTCCTTTAG
CGTGTCCTCCGGAATGCTTGAGATGTGGCATGAAGGCCTGGAAGAGGCATCTCGTTTGTACTTTGGGGAA
AGGAACGTGAAAGGCATGTTTGAGGTGCTGGAGCCCTTGCATGCTATGATGGAACGGGGACCCCAGACTC
TGAAGGAAACATCCTTTAATCAGGCCTATGGTCGAGATTTAATGGAGGCCCAAGAGTGGTGCAGGAAGTA
CATGAAATCAGGGAATGTCAAGGACCTCCTCCAAGCCTGGGACCTCTATTATCATGTGTTCCGACGAATC
TCAAAGACTAGAGGATCCGGTGGTGGCGGGTCTGGAGGAGGAGGTAGTGGTGGAGGTGGCTCTGGTACCA
AGAGCATGTCTAGCATGGTGTCAGACACTAGTTGCACATTCCCTTCATCTGATGGCATATTCTGGAAGCA
TTGGATTCAAACCAAGGATGGGCAGTGTGGCAGTCCATTAGTATCAACTAGAGATGGGTTCATTGTTGGT
ATACACTCAGCATCGAATTTCACCAACACAAACAATTATTTCACAAGCGTGCCGAAAAACTTCATGGAAT
TGTTGACAAATCAGGAGGCGCAGCAGTGGGTTAGTGGTTGGCGATTAAATGCTGACTCAGTATTGTGGGG
GGGCCATAAAGTTTTCATGTAGCCCCTCTCCCTCCCCCCCCCCTAACGTTACTGGCCGAAGCCGCTTGGA
ATAAGGCCGGTGTGCGTTTGTCTATATGTTATTTTCCACCATATTGCCGTCTTTTGGCAATGTGAGGGCC
CGGAAACCTGGCCCTGTCTTCTTGACGAGCATTCCTAGGGGTCTTTCCCCTCTCGCCAAAGGAATGCAAG
GTCTGTTGAATGTCGTGAAGGAAGCAGTTCCTCTGGAAGCTTCTTGAAGACAAACAACGTCTGTAGCGAC
CCTTTGCAGGCAGCGGAACCCCCCACCTGGCGACAGGTGCCTCTGCGGCCAAAAGCCACGTGTATAAGAT
ACACCTGCAAAGGCGGCACAACCCCAGTGCCACGTTGTGAGTTGGATAGTTGTGGAAAGAGTCAAATGGC
TCTCCTCAAGCGTATTCAACAAGGGGCTGAAGGATGCCCAGAAGGTACCCCATTGTATGGGATCTGATCT
GGGGCCTCGGTGCACATGCTTTACATGTGTTTAGTCGAGGTTAAAAAAACGTCTAGGCCCCCCGAACCAC
GGGGACGTGGTTTTCCTTTGAAAAACACGATGATAATATGGCCACAACCATGGTGAGCAAGGGCGAGGAG
CTGTTCACCGGGGTGGTGCCCATCCTGGTCGAGCTGGACGGCGACGTAAACGGCCACAAGTTCAGCGTGA
GGGGCGAGGGCGAGGGCGATGCCACCAACGGCAAGCTGACCCTGAAGTTCATCTGCACCACCGGCAAGCT
GCCCGTGCCCTGGCCCACCCTCGTGACCACCCTGAGCCACGGCGTGCAGTGCTTCGCCCGCTACCCCGAC
CACATGAAGCAGCACGACTTCTTCAAGTCCGCCATGCCCGAAGGCTACGTCCAGGAGCGCACCATCTTCT
TCAAGGACGACGGCACCTACAAGACCCGCGCCGAGGTGAAGTTCGAGGGCGACACCCTGGTGAACCGCAT
CGAGCTGAAGGGCGTCGACTTCAAGGAGGACGGCAACATCCTGGGGCACAAGCTGGAGTACAACTTCAAC
AGCCACAACATCTATATCATGGCCGTCAAGCAGAAGAACGGCATCAAGGTGAACTTCAAGATCCGCCACA
ACGTGGAGGACGGCAGCGTGCAGCTCGCCGACCACTACCAGCAGAACACCCCCATCGGCGACGGCCCCGT
GCTGCTGCCCGACAGCCACTACCTGAGCACCCAGTCCGTGCTGAGCAAAGACCCCAACGAGAAGCGCGAT
CACATGGTCCTGCTGGAGTTCCGCACCGCCGCCGGGATCACTCTCGGCATGGACGAGCTGTACAAGTAAA
GCGGCCGCACTCGAGATATCTAGACCCAGCTTTCTTGTACAAAGTGGTTGATATCCAGCACAGTGGCGGC
CGCTCGACAATCAACCTCTGGATTACAAAATTTGTGAAAGATTGACTGGTATTCTTAACTATGTTGCTCC
TTTTACGCTATGTGGATACGCTGCTTTAATGCCTTTGTATCATGCTATTGCTTCCCGTATGGCTTTCATT
TTCTCCTCCTTGTATAAATCCTGGTTGCTGTCTCTTTATGAGGAGTTGTGGCCCGTTGTCAGGCAACGTG
GCGTGGTGTGCACTGTGTTTGCTGACGCAACCCCCACTGGTTGGGGCATTGCCACCACCTGTCAGCTCCT
TTCCGGGACTTTCGCTTTCCCCCTCCCTATTGCCACGGCGGAACTCATCGCCGCCTGCCTTGCCCGCTGC
TGGACAGGGGCTCGGCTGTTGGGCACTGACAATTCCGTGGTGTTGTCGGGGAAGCTGACGTCCTTTCCAT
GGCTGCTCGCCTGTGTTGCCACCTGGATTCTGCGCGGGACGTCCTTCTGCTACGTCCCTTCGGCCCTCAA
TCCAGCGGACCTTCCTTCCCGCGGCCTGCTGCCGGCTCTGCGGCCTCTTCCGCGTCTTCGCCTTCGCCCT
CAGACGAGTCGGATCTCCCTTTGGGCCGCCTCCCCGCCTGGAATTCTGCAGATATCCGGACTAGTGATCT
AATTCTACCGGGTAGGGGAGGCGCTTTTCCCAAGGCAGTCTGGAGCATGCGCTTTAGCAGCCCCGCTGGG
CACTTGGCGCTACACAAGTGGCCTCTGGCCTCGCACACATTCCACATCCACCGGTAGGCGCCAACCGGCT
CCGTTCTTTGGTGGCCCCTTCGCGCCACCTTCTACTCCTCCCCTAGTCAGGAAGTTCCCCCCCGCCCCGC
AGCTCGCGTCGTGCAGGACGTGACAAATGGAAGTAGCACGTCTCACTAGTCTCGTGCAGATGGACAGCAC
CGCTGAGCAATGGAAGCGGGTAGGCCTTTGGGGCAGCGGCCAATAGCAGCTTTGCTCCTTCGCTTTCTGG
GCTCAGGGGCGGGCTCAGGGGCGGGGCGGGCGCCCGAAGGTCCTCCGGAGGCCCGGCATTCTGCACGCTT
CAAAAGCGCACGTCTGCCGCGCTGTTCTCCTCTTCCTCATCTCCGGGCCTTTCGACCTGCAGCCAATATG
GGATCGGCCATTGAACAAGATGGATTGCACGCAGGTTCTCCGGCCGCTTGGGTGGAGAGGCTATTCGGCT
ATGACTGGGCACAACAGACAATCGGCTGCTCTGATGCCGCCGTGTTCCGGCTGTCAGCGCAGGGGCGCCC
GGTTCTTTTTGTCAAGACCGACCTGTCCGGTGCCCTGAATGAACTGCAGGACGAGGCAGCGCGGCTATCG
TGGCTGGCCACGACGGGCGTTCCTTGCGCAGCTGTGCTCGACGTTGTCACTGAAGCGGGAAGGGACTGGC
TGCTATTGGGCGAAGTGCCGGGGCAGGATCTCCTGTCATCTCACCTTGCTCCTGCCGAGAAAGTATCCAT
CATGGCTGATGCAATGCGGCGGCTGCATACGCTTGATCCGGCTACCTGCCCATTCGACCACCAAGCGAAA
CATCGCATCGAGCGAGCACGTACTCGGATGGAAGCCGGTCTTGTCGATCAGGATGATCTGGACGAAGAGC
ATCAGGGGCTCGCGCCAGCCGAACTGTTCGCCAGGCTCAAGGCGCGCATGCCCGACGGCGAGGATCTCGT
CGTGACCCATGGCGATGCCTGCTTGCCGAATATCATGGTGGAAAATGGCCGCTTTTCTGGATTCATCGAC
TGTGGCCGGCTGGGTGTGGCGGACCGCTATCAGGACATAGCGTTGGCTACCCGTGATATTGCTGAAGAGC
TTGGCGGCGAATGGGCTGACCGCTTCCTCGTGCTTTACGGTATCGCCGCTCCCGATTCGCAGCGCATCGC
CTTCTATCGCCTTCTTGACGAGTTCTTCTGAGGGGATCCGTCGAGGGCCCGGTACCTTTAAGACCAATGA
CTTACAAGGCAGCTGTAGATCTTAGCCACTTTTTAAAAGAAAAGGGGGGACTGGAAGGCTAGCTCACTCC
CAACGAAGACAAGATCTGCTTTTTGCTTGTACTGGGTCTCTCTAGTTAGACCAGATCTGAGCCTGGGAGC
TCTCTGGCTAACTAGGGAACCCACTGCTTAAGCCTCAATAAAGCTTGCCTTGAGTGCTTCAAGTAGTGTG
TGCCCGTCTGTTGTGTGACTCTGGTAACTAGAGATCCCTCAGACCCTTTTAGTCAGTGTGGAAAATCTCT
AGCAGTAGTAGTTCATGTCATCTTATTATTCAGTATTTATAACTTGCAAAGAAATGAATATCAGAGAGTG
AGAGGAACTTGTTTATTGCAGCTTATAATGGTTACAAATAAAGCAATAGCATCACAAATTTCACAAATAA
AGCATTTTTTTCACTGCATTCTAGTTGTGGTTTGTCCAAACTCATCAATGTATCTTATCATGTCTGGCTC
TAGCTATCCCGCCCCTAACTCCGCCCATCCCGCCCCTAACTCCGCCCAGTTCCGCCCATTCTCCGCCCCA
TGGCTGACTAATTTTTTTTATTTATGCAGAGGCCGAGGCCGCCTCGGCCTCTGAGCTATTCCAGAAGTAG
TGAGGAGGCTTTTTTGGAGGCCTAGGGACGTACCCAATTCGCCCTATAGTGAGTCGTATTACGCGCGCTC
ACTGGCCGTCGTTTTACAACGTCGTGACTGGGAAAACCCTGGCGTTACCCAACTTAATCGCCTTGCAGCA
CATCCCCCTTTCGCCAGCTGGCGTAATAGCGAAGAGGCCCGCACCGATCGCCCTTCCCAACAGTTGCGCA
GCCTGAATGGCGAATGGG
[124 nt withheld, positions 8489-8612]
C
[91 nt withheld, positions 8614-8704]
A
[49 nt withheld, positions 8706-8754]
CCTTTGACGTTGGAGTCCACGTTCTTT
[37 nt withheld, positions 8782-8818]
ACCCTATCTCGGTCTATTCTTTTGATTTATAAGGGATTTTGCCGATTTCGGCCTATTGGTTAAAAAATGA
GCTGATTTAACAAAAATTTAACGCGAATTTTAACAAAATATTAACGCTTACAATTTAGGTGGCACTTTTC
GGGGAAATGTGCGCGGAACCCCTATTTGTTTATTTTTCTAAATACATTCAAATATGTATCCGCTCATGAG
ACAATAACCCTGATAAATGCTTCAATAATATTGAAAAAGGAAGAGTATGAGTATTCAACATTTCCGTGTC
GCCCTTATTCCCTTTTTTGCGGCATTTTGCCTTCCTGTTTTTGCTCACCCAGAAACGCTGGTGAAAGTAA
AAGATGCTGAAGATCAGTTGGGTGCACGAGTGGGTTACATCGAACTGGATCTCAACAGCGGTAAGATCCT
TGAGAGTTTTCGCCCCGAAGAACGTTTTCCAATGATGAGCACTTTTAAAGTTCTGCTATGTGGCGCGGTA
TTATCCCGTATTGACGCCGGGCAAGAGCAACTCGGTCGCCGCATACACTATTCTCAGAATGACTTGGTTG
AGTACTCACCAGTCACAGAAAAGCATCTTACGGATGGCATGACAGTAAGAGAATTATGCAGTGCTGCCAT
AACCATGAGTGATAACACTGCGGCCAACTTACTTCTGACAACGATCGGAGGACCGAAGGAGCTAACCGCT
TTTTTGCACAACATGGGGGATCATGTAACTCGCCTTGATCGTTGGGAACCGGAGCTGAATGAAGCCATAC
CAAACGACGAGCGTGACACCACGATGCCTGTAGCAATGGCAACAACGTTGCGCAAACTATTAACTGGCGA
ACTACTTACTCTAGCTTCCCGGCAACAATTAATAGACTGGATGGAGGCGGATAAAGTTGCAGGACCACTT
CTGCGCTCGGCCCTTCCGGCTGGCTGGTTTATTGCTGATAAATCTGGAGCCGGTGAGCGTGGGTCTCGCG
GTATCATTGCAGCACTGGGGCCAGATGGTAAGCCCTCCCGTATCGTAGTTATCTACACGACGGGGAGTCA
GGCAACTATGGATGAACGAAATAGACAGATCGCTGAGATAGGTGCCTCACTGATTAAGCATTGGTAACTG
TCAGACCAAGTTTACTCATATATACTTTAGATTGATTTAAAACTTCATTTTTAATTTAAAAGGATCTAGG
TGAAGATCCTTTTTGATAATCTCATGACCAAAATCCCTTAACGTGAGTTTTCGTTCCACTGAGCGTCAGA
CCCCGTAGAAAAGATCAAAGGATCTTC
